>Addgene plasmid #178488 | pETM33_SUFU_Sufu | addgene full sequence | sequence record 357316 | Addgene NGS Result
TTGAGATCCTTTTTTTCTGCGCGTAATCTGCTGCTTGCAAACAAAAAAACCACCGCTACCAGCGGTGGTT
TGTTTGCCGGATCAAGAGCTACCAACTCTTTTTCCGAAGGTAACTGGCTTCAGCAGAGCGCAGATACCAA
ATACTGTCCTTCTAGTGTAGCCGTAGTTAGGCCACCACTTCAAGAACTCTGTAGCACCGCCTACATACCT
CGCTCTGCTAATCCTGTTACCAGTGGCTGCTGCCAGTGGCGATAAGTCGTGTCTTACCGGGTTGGACTCA
AGACGATAGTTACCGGATAAGGCGCAGCGGTCGGGCTGAACGGGGGGTTCGTGCACACAGCCCAGCTTGG
AGCGAACGACCTACACCGAACTGAGATACCTACAGCGTGAGCTATGAGAAAGCGCCACGCTTCCCGAAGG
GAGAAAGGCGGACAGGTATCCGGTAAGCGGCAGGGTCGGAACAGGAGAGCGCACGAGGGAGCTTCCAGGG
GGAAACGCCTGGTATCTTTATAGTCCTGTCGGGTTTCGCCACCTCTGACTTGAGCGTCGATTTTTGTGAT
GCTCGTCAGGGGGGCGGAGCCTATGGAAAAACGCCAGCAACGCGGCCTTTTTACGGTTCCTGGCCTTTTG
CTGGCCTTTTGCTCACATGTTCTTTCCTGCGTTATCCCCTGATTCTGTGGATAACCGTATTACCGCCTTT
GAGTGAGCTGATACCGCTCGCCGCAGCCGAACGACCGAGCGCAGCGAGTCAGTGAGCGAGGAAGCGGAAG
AGCGCCTGATGCGGTATTTTCTCCTTACGCATCTGTGCGGTATTTCACACCGCAATGGTGCACTCTCAGT
ACAATCTGCTCTGATGCCGCATAGTTAAGCCAGTATACACTCCGCTATCGCTACGTGACTGGGTCATGGC
TGCGCCCCGACACCCGCCAACACCCGCTGACGCGCCCTGACGGGCTTGTCTGCTCCCGGCATCCGCTTAC
AGACAAGCTGTGACCGTCTCCGGGAGCTGCATGTGTCAGAGGTTTTCACCGTCATCACCGAAACGCGCGA
GGCAGCTGCGGTAAAGCTCATCAGCGTGGTCGTGAAGCGATTCACAGATGTCTGCCTGTTCATCCGCGTC
CAGCTCGTTGAGTTTCTCCAGAAGCGTTAATGTCTGGCTTCTGATAAAGCGGGCCATGTTAAGGGCGGTT
TTTTCCTGTTTGGTCACTGATGCCTCCGTGTAAGGGGGATTTCTGTTCATGGGGGTAATGATACCGATGA
AACGAGAGAGGATGCTCACGATACGGGTTACTGATGATGAACATGCCCGGTTACTGGAACGTTGTGAGGG
TAAACAACTGGCGGTATGGATGCGGCGGGACCAGAGAAAAATCACTCAGGGTCAATGCCAGCGCTTCGTT
AATACAGATGTAGGTGTTCCACAGGGTAGCCAGCAGCATCCTGCGATGCAGATCCGGAACATAATGGTGC
AGGGCGCTGACTTCCGCGTTTCCAGACTTTACGAAACACGGAAACCGAAGACCATTCATGTTGTTGCTCA
GGTCGCAGACGTTTTGCAGCAGCAGTCGCTTCACGTTCGCTCGCGTATCGGTGATTCATTCTGCTAACCA
GTAAGGCAACCCCGCCAGCCTAGCCGGGTCCTCAACGACAGGAGCACGATCATGCGCACCCGTGGGGCCG
CCATGCCGGCGATAATGGCCTGCTTCTCGCCGAAACGTTTGGTGGCGGGACCAGTGACGAAGGCTTGAGC
GAGGGCGTGCAAGATTCCGAATACCGCAAGCGACAGGCCGATCATCGTCGCGCTCCAGCGAAAGCGGTCC
TCGCCGAAAATGACCCAGAGCGCTGCCGGCACCTGTCCTACGAGTTGCATGATAAAGAAGACAGTCATAA
GTGCGGCGACGATAGTCATGCCCCGCGCCCACCGGAAGGAGCTGACTGGGTTGAAGGCTCTCAAGGGCAT
CGGTCGAGATCCCGGTGCCTAATGAGTGAGCTAACTTACATTAATTGCGTTGCGCTCACTGCCCGCTTTC
CAGTCGGGAAACCTGTCGTGCCAGCTGCATTAATGAATCGGCCAACGCGCGGGGAGAGGCGGTTTGCGTA
TTGGGCGCCAGGGTGGTTTTTCTTTTCACCAGTGAGACGGGCAACAGCTGATTGCCCTTCACCGCCTGGC
CCTGAGAGAGTTGCAGCAAGCGGTCCACGCTGGTTTGCCCCAGCAGGCGAAAATCCTGTTTGATGGTGGT
TAACGGCGGGATATAACATGAGCTGTCTTCGGTATCGTCGTATCCCACTACCGAGATATCCGCACCAACG
CGCAGCCCGGACTCGGTAATGGCGCGCATTGCGCCCAGCGCCATCTGATCGTTGGCAACCAGCATCGCAG
TGGGAACGATGCCCTCATTCAGCATTTGCATGGTTTGTTGAAAACCGGACATGGCACTCCAGTCGCCTTC
CCGTTCCGCTATCGGCTGAATTTGATTGCGAGTGAGATATTTATGCCAGCCAGCCAGACGCAGACGCGCC
GAGACAGAACTTAATGGGCCCGCTAACAGCGCGATTTGCTGGTGACCCAATGCGACCAGATGCTCCACGC
CCAGTCGCGTACCGTCTTCATGGGAGAAAATAATACTGTTGATGGGTGTCTGGTCAGAGACATCAAGAAA
TAACGCCGGAACATTAGTGCAGGCAGCTTCCACAGCAATGGCATCCTGGTCATCCAGCGGATAGTTAATG
ATCAGCCCACTGACGCGTTGCGCGAGAAGATTGTGCACCGCCGCTTTACAGGCTTCGACGCCGCTTCGTT
CTACCATCGACACCACCACGCTGGCACCCAGTTGATCGGCGCGAGATTTAATCGCCGCGACAATTTGCGA
CGGCGCGTGCAGGGCCAGACTGGAGGTGGCAACGCCAATCAGCAACGACTGTTTGCCCGCCAGTTGTTGT
GCCACGCGGTTGGGAATGTAATTCAGCTCCGCCATCGCCGCTTCCACTTTTTCCCGCGTTTTCGCAGAAA
CGTGGCTGGCCTGGTTCACCACGCGGGAAACGGTCTGATAAGAGACACCGGCATACTCTGCGACATCGTA
TAACGTTACTGGTTTCACATTCACCACCCTGAATTGACTCTCTTCCGGGCGCTATCATGCCATACCGCGA
AAGGTTTTGCGCCATTCGATGGTGTCCGGGATCTCGACGCTCTCCCTTATGCGACTCCTGCATTAGGAAG
CAGCCCAGTAGTAGGTTGAGGCCGTTGAGCACCGCCGCCGCAAGGAATGGTGCATGCAAGGAGATGGCGC
CCAACAGTCCCCCGGCCACGGGGCCTGCCACCATACCCACGCCGAAACAAGCGCTCATGAGCCCGAAGTG
GCGAGCCCGATCTTCCCCATCGGTGATGTCGGCGATATAGGCGCCAGCAACCGCACCTGTGGCGCCGGTG
ATGCCGGCCACGATGCGTCCGGCGTAGAGGATCGAGATCTCGATCCCGCGAAATTAATACGACTCACTAT
AGGGGAATTGTGAGCGGATAACAATTCCCCTCTAGAAATAATTTTGTTTAACTTTAAGAAGGAGATATAC
CATGAAACATCACCATCACCATCACAACACTAGTAGCAATTCCATGTCCCCTATACTAGGTTATTGGAAA
ATTAAGGGCCTTGTGCAACCCACTCGACTTCTTTTGGAATATCTTGAAGAAAAATATGAAGAGCATTTGT
ATGAGCGCGATGAAGGTGATAAATGGCGAAACAAAAAGTTTGAATTGGGTTTGGAGTTTCCCAATCTTCC
TTATTATATTGATGGTGATGTTAAATTAACACAGTCTATGGCCATCATACGTTATATAGCTGACAAGCAC
AACATGTTGGGTGGTTGTCCAAAAGAGCGTGCAGAGATTTCAATGCTTGAAGGAGCGGTTTTGGATATTA
GATACGGTGTTTCGAGAATTGCATATAGTAAAGACTTTGAAACTCTCAAAGTTGATTTTCTTAGCAAGCT
ACCTGAAATGCTGAAAATGTTCGAAGATCGTTTATGTCATAAAACATATTTAAATGGTGATCATGTAACC
CATCCTGACTTCATGTTGTATGACGCTCTTGATGTTGTTTTATACATGGACCCAATGTGCCTGGATGCGT
TCCCAAAATTAGTTTGTTTTAAAAAACGTATTGAAGCTATCCCACAAATTGATAAGTACTTGAAATCCAG
CAAGTATATAGCATGGCCTTTGCAGGGCTGGCAAGCCACGTTTGGTGGTGGCGACCATCCTCCAAAATCG
GATCTGGAAGTTCTGTTCCAGGGGCCCATGGGCATGGCGGAGCTGCGTCCGAGCGGTGCGCCGGGTCCGA
CCGCTCCGCCGGCGCCGGGCCCTACTGCTCCGCCGGCGTTTGCGAGCCTGTTTCCGCCGGGTCTGCACGC
GATCTACGGTGAATGCCGTCGTCTGTATCCGGACCAGCCGAACCCGCTGCAAGTGACCGCGATTGTTAAA
TATTGGCTGGGTGGCCCGGACCCGCTGGATTACGTGAGCATGTATCGTAACGTTGGTAGCCCGAGCGCGA
ACATCCCGGAGCACTGGCACTACATTAGCTTCGGCCTGAGCGACCTGTATGGTGATAACCGTGTGCACGA
GTTTACCGGTACCGATGGCCCGAGCGGTTTCGGCTTTGAACTGACCTTCCGTCTGAAACGTGAGACCGGT
GAAAGCGCTCCGCCGACCTGGCCGGCGGAGCTGATGCAGGGTCTGGCGCGTTATGTGTTCCAAAGCGAAA
ACACCTTTTGCAGCGGTGACCACGTTAGCTGGCACAGCCCGCTGGATAACAGCGAGAGCCGTATCCAGCA
CATGCTGCTGACCGAAGACCCGCAGATGCAACCGGTGCAGACCCCGTTCGGCGTGGTTACCTTTCTGCAA
ATCGTGGGTGTTTGCACCGAGGAACTGCACAGCGCGCAGCAATGGAACGGTCAGGGCATTCTGGAGCTGC
TGCGTACCGTTCCGATTGCGGGTGGCCCGTGGCTGATTACCGACATGCGTCGTGGTGAGACCATCTTTGA
AATTGATCCGCACCTGCAAGAGCGTGTGGACAAGGGTATCGAAACCGATGGCAGCAACCTGAGCGGTGTT
AGCGCGAAATGCGCGTGGGATGATCTGAGCCGTCCGCCGGAGGACGATGAAGACAGCCGTAGCATCTGCA
TTGGCACCCAGCCGCGTCGTCTGAGCGGCAAGGATACCGAGCAAATTCGTGAAACCCTGCGTCGTGGCCT
GGAAATCAACAGCAAACCGGTGCTGCCGCCGATTAACCCGCAGCGTCAAAACGGTCTGGCGCATGACCGT
GCGCCGAGCCGTAAGGACAGCCTGGAGAGCGATAGCAGCACCGCGATCATTCCGCACGAGCTGATCCGTA
CCCGTCAGCTGGAAAGCGTTCACCTGAAGTTCAACCAAGAAAGCGGTGCGCTGATTCCGCTGTGCCTGCG
TGGCCGTCTGCTGCACGGTCGTCACTTTACCTACAAAAGCATCACCGGTGATATGGCGATTACCTTCGTG
AGCACCGGTGTTGAGGGCGCGTTTGCGACCGAGGAACATCCGTATGCGGCGCACGGTCCGTGGCTGCAGA
TCCTGCTGACCGAGGAGTTCGTGGAAAAGATGCTGGAGGACCTGGAAGATCTGACCAGCCCGGAGGAATT
TAAGCTGCCGAAAGAGTACAGCTGGCCGGAAAAGAAACTGAAAGTTAGCATTCTGCCGGACGTGGTTTTC
GATAGCCCGCTGCACTAAGAATTCGAGCTCCGTCGACAAGCTTGCGGCCGCACTCGAGCACCACCACCAC
CACCACTGAGATCCGGCTGCTAACAAAGCCCGAAAGGAAGCTGAGTTGGCTGCTGCCACCGCTGAGCAAT
AACTAGCATAACCCCTTGGGGCCTCTAAACGGGTCTTGAGGGGTTTTTTGCTGAAAGGAGGAACTATATC
CGGATTGGCGAATGGG
[124 nt withheld, positions 5967-6090]
C
[91 nt withheld, positions 6092-6182]
A
[49 nt withheld, positions 6184-6232]
CCTTTGACGTTGGAGTCCACGTTCTTT
[37 nt withheld, positions 6260-6296]
ACCCTATCTCGGTCTATTCTTTTGATTTATAAGGGATTTTGCCGATTTCGGCCTATTGGTTAAAAAATGA
GCTGATTTAACAAAAATTTAACGCGAATTTTAACAAAATATTAACGCTTACAATTTAGGTGGCACTTTTC
GGGGAAATGTGCGCGGAACCCCTATTTGTTTATTTTTCTAAATACATTCAAATATGTATCCGCTCATGAA
TTAATTCTTAGAAAAACTCATCGAGCATCAAATGAAACTGCAATTTATTCATATCAGGATTATCAATACC
ATATTTTTGAAAAAGCCGTTTCTGTAATGAAGGAGAAAACTCACCGAGGCAGTTCCATAGGATGGCAAGA
TCCTGGTATCGGTCTGCGATTCCGACTCGTCCAACATCAATACAACCTATTAATTTCCCCTCGTCAAAAA
TAAGGTTATCAAGTGAGAAATCACCATGAGTGACGACTGAATCCGGTGAGAATGGCAAAAGTTTATGCAT
TTCTTTCCAGACTTGTTCAACAGGCCAGCCATTACGCTCGTCATCAAAATCACTCGCATCAACCAAACCG
TTATTCATTCGTGATTGCGCCTGAGCGAGACGAAATACGCGATCGCTGTTAAAAGGACAATTACAAACAG
GAATCGAATGCAACCGGCGCAGGAACACTGCCAGCGCATCAACAATATTTTCACCTGAATCAGGATATTC
TTCTAATACCTGGAATGCTGTTTTCCCGGGGATCGCAGTGGTGAGTAACCATGCATCATCAGGAGTACGG
ATAAAATGCTTGATGGTCGGAAGAGGCATAAATTCCGTCAGCCAGTTTAGTCTGACCATCTCATCTGTAA
CATCATTGGCAACGCTACCTTTGCCATGTTTCAGAAACAACTCTGGCGCATCGGGCTTCCCATACAATCG
ATAGATTGTCGCACCTGATTGCCCGACATTATCGCGAGCCCATTTATACCCATATAAATCAGCATCCATG
TTGGAATTTAATCGCGGCCTAGAGCAAGACGTTTCCCGTTGAATATGGCTCATAACACCCCTTGTATTAC
TGTTTATGTAAGCAGACAGTTTTATTGTTCATGACCAAAATCCCTTAACGTGAGTTTTCGTTCCACTGAG
CGTCAGACCCCGTAGAAAAGATCAAAGGATCTTC
Features (pLannotate 1.2.2; 21 found; start..end, strand, type, name):
      1..589     +  rep_origin     ori: high-copy-number ColE1/pMB1/pBR322/pUC origin of replication
    775..914     -  misc_feature   bom: basis of mobility region from pBR322
   1016..1207    -  CDS            rop: Rop protein, which maintains plasmids at low copy number; rop
   1224..1604    +  CDS            YPB1_ECOLX: Protein predicted: Swiss-Prot protein existence level 4. From Escherichia coli.
   1676..1967    -  CDS            TcR (fragment): tetracycline efflux protein; tet; confers resistance to tetracycline
   1982..2003    -  protein_bind   CAP binding site: CAP binding activates transcription in the presence of cAMP. E. coli catabolite activator protein
   2016..3098    -  CDS            lacI: lac repressor; lacI; The lac repressor binds to the lac operator to inhibit transcription in E. coli. This inhibition can be relieved by adding lactose or isopropyl-β-D-thiogalactopyranoside (IPTG).
   3099..3176    -  promoter       lacI promoter: lacI
   3184..3463    -  CDS            TcR (fragment): tetracycline efflux protein; tet; confers resistance to tetracycline
   3485..3503    +  promoter       T7 promoter: promoter for bacteriophage T7 RNA polymerase
   3504..3528    +  protein_bind   lac operator: The lac repressor binds to the lac operator to inhibit transcription in E. coli. This inhibition can be relieved by adding lactose or isopropyl-β-D-thiogalactopyranoside (IPTG). lac repressor encoded by lacI
   3543..3565    +  RBS            RBS: efficient ribosome binding site from bacteriophage T7 gene 10 (Olins and Rangwala, 1989)
   3578..3595    +  CDS            7xHis (fragment): 6xHis affinity tag
   3614..4267    +  CDS            GST26_SCHJA: Experimental evidence at protein level: Swiss-Prot protein existence level 1. GST isoenzymes appear to play a central role in the parasite detoxification system. Other functions are also suspected including a role in increasing the solubility of haematin in the parasite gut. From Schistosoma japonicum (Blood fluke).
   4304..5755    +  CDS            SUFU: SUFU_HUMAN - Experimental evidence at protein level: Swiss-Prot protein existence level 1. Negative regulator in the hedgehog/smoothened signaling pathway (PubMed:10559945, PubMed:10564661, PubMed:10806483, PubMed:12068298, PubMed:12975309, PubMed:27234298, PubMed:15367681, PubMed:22365972, PubMed:24217340, PubMed:24311597, PubMed:28965847). Down-regulates GLI1-mediated transactivation of target genes (PubMed:15367681, PubMed:24217340, PubMed:24311597). Down-regulates GLI2-mediated transactivation of target genes (PubMed:24311597, PubMed:24217340). Part of a corepressor complex that acts on DN
   5799..5816    +  CDS            9xHis (fragment): 9xHis affinity tag
   5826..5875    +  CDS            SET1 (fragment): solubility-enhancement tag derived from T7 phage gene 10B
   5883..5930    +  terminator     T7 terminator: transcription terminator for bacteriophage T7 RNA polymerase
   5967..6395    +  rep_origin     f1 ori (sequence partly withheld): f1 bacteriophage origin of replication; arrow indicates direction of (+) strand synthesis
   6448..6505    +  promoter       AmpR promoter (fragment): bla
   6514..7329    -  CDS            KanR: aminoglycoside phosphotransferase; aph(3')-Ia; confers resistance to kanamycin in bacteria or G418 (Geneticin®) in eukaryotes
