[The description below was written by a language model from this plasmid's Addgene catalogue record and pLannotate feature annotations shown in this document.]
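Description:
pETM33_SUFU_Sufu is a bacterial expression plasmid built on the pETM33 backbone, a pET-type vector, for producing human SUFU as an N-terminally His- and GST-tagged fusion protein in E. coli. The sequenced record is 7,450 nt. It replicates from a ColE1/pBR322-family origin accompanied by the bom region and the rop gene, which normally holds copy number down (the catalogue lists copy number as unknown). Selection is with kanamycin through an aph(3')-Ia cassette. An f1 phage origin is also present, and short tetracycline-resistance fragments flanking the lacI region are non-functional backbone remnants.

The expression cassette is driven by a T7 promoter followed directly by a lac operator and the T7 gene 10 ribosome binding site. The plasmid-borne lacI gene supplies repressor, so transcription stays off until IPTG is added in a host that provides T7 RNA polymerase; the depositor mentions a BL21(DE3) derivative for expression. The open reading frame begins with a 6xHis tag, continues into Schistosoma japonicum glutathione S-transferase, and then into the SUFU coding sequence, annotated over about 1.45 kb, which the record lists as human and synthetic. The insert was placed between NcoI and EcoRI sites, both destroyed during cloning. Downstream vector features, including a second His-tag fragment and a fragment of a T7 gene 10B-derived tag, lie before the T7 terminator. The record describes only N-terminal tags, so these are presumably not part of the translated product.

SUFU is a negative regulator of hedgehog signalling that restrains GLI-mediated transcription. The dual tag allows nickel or glutathione affinity purification. The associated study mapped binding sites in unstructured regions of the human proteome, which suggests that the protein served as a purified bait.
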