Addgene plasmid #178488: pETM33_SUFU_Sufu
Purpose: Bacterial expression of human domain with His-tag and GST tag
Depositing lab: Ylva Ivarsson. Depositing organization: Uppsala University. Publication: Proteome-scale mapping of binding sites in the unstructured regions of the human proteome. Benz C, Ali M, Krystkowiak I, Simonetti L, Sayadi A, Mihalic F, Kliche J, Andersson E, Jemth P, Davey NE, Ivarsson Y. Mol Syst Biol. 2022 Jan;18(1):e10584. doi: 10.15252/msb.202110584. PubMed 35044719.
Backbone
  Vector backbone: pETM33
  Backbone size w/o insert (bp): 6017
  Vector type: Bacterial Expression
Growth in bacteria
  Bacterial resistance: Kanamycin, 50 μg/mL
  Growth temperature: 37°C
  Growth strain: DH5alpha
  Copy number: Unknown
Gene/Insert
  Gene/Insert name: SUFU_Sufu
  Species: H. sapiens (human); Synthetic
  Entrez Gene: SUFU (a.k.a. JBTS32, PRO1280, SUFUH, SUFUXL)
  Promoter: T7/LacO
  Tag / fusion protein: His-GST (N terminal on insert)
  Cloning method: Restriction Enzyme; 5′ cloning site Nco1 (destroyed during cloning); 3′ cloning site EcoR1 (destroyed during cloning)
  Sequencing primers: 5′ CGGATCTGGAAGTTCTGTTCC; 3′ GAGTGCGGCCGCAAGCTTG
Terms and licenses: Academic/Nonprofit Terms; Industry Terms: Not Available to Industry
Depositor comments: Please visit https://www.biorxiv.org/content/10.1101/2021.04.13.439572v1 for bioRxv preprint. Growth in BL21 DE3 gold 37 C after induction with 1mM IPTG 4 hours 30 C. Insert: GMAELRPSGAPGPTAPPAPGPTAPPAFASLFPPGLHAIYGECRRLYPDQPNPLQVTAIVKYWLGGPDPLDYVSMYRNVGSPSANIPEHWHYISFGLSDLYGDNRVHEFTGTDGPSGFGFELTFRLKRETGESAPPTWPAELMQGLARYVFQSENTFCSGDHVSWHSPLDNSESRIQHMLLTEDPQMQPVQTPFGVVTFLQIVGVCTEELHSAQQWNGQGILELLRTVPIAGGPWLITDMRRGETIFEIDPHLQERVDKGIETDGSNLSGVSAKCAWDDLSRPPEDDEDSRSICIGTQPRRLSGKDTEQIRETLRRGLEINSKPVLPPINPQRQNGLAHDRAPSRKDSLESDSSTAIIPHELIRTRQLESVHLKFNQESGALIPLCLRGRLLHGRHFTYKSITGDMAITFVSTGVEGAFATEEHPYAAHGPWLQILLTEEFVEKMLEDLEDLTSPEEFKLPKEYSWPEKKLKVSILPDVVFDSPLH.
How to cite: pETM33_SUFU_Sufu was a gift from Ylva Ivarsson (Addgene plasmid # 178488 ; http://n2t.net/addgene:178488 ; RRID:Addgene_178488)
